>Addgene plasmid #242836 | EGFP-WASP-3D | addgene full sequence | sequence record 484512 | Addgene NGS Result
TTGAGATCCTTTTTTTCTGCGCGTAATCTGCTGCTTGCAAACAAAAAAACCACCGCTACCAGCGGTGGTT
TGTTTGCCGGATCAAGAGCTACCAACTCTTTTTCCGAAGGTAACTGGCTTCAGCAGAGCGCAGATACCAA
ATACTGTTCTTCTAGTGTAGCCGTAGTTAGGCCACCACTTCAAGAACTCTGTAGCACCGCCTACATACCT
CGCTCTGCTAATCCTGTTACCAGTGGCTGCTGCCAGTGGCGATAAGTCGTGTCTTACCGGGTTGGACTCA
AGACGATAGTTACCGGATAAGGCGCAGCGGTCGGGCTGAACGGGGGGTTCGTGCACACAGCCCAGCTTGG
AGCGAACGACCTACACCGAACTGAGATACCTACAGCGTGAGCTATGAGAAAGCGCCACGCTTCCCGAAGG
GAGAAAGGCGGACAGGTATCCGGTAAGCGGCAGGGTCGGAACAGGAGAGCGCACGAGGGAGCTTCCAGGG
GGAAACGCCTGGTATCTTTATAGTCCTGTCGGGTTTCGCCACCTCTGACTTGAGCGTCGATTTTTGTGAT
GCTCGTCAGGGGGGCGGAGCCTATGGAAAAACGCCAGCAACGCGGCCTTTTTACGGTTCCTGGCCTTTTG
CTGGCCTTTTGCTCACATGTTCTTTCCTGCGTTATCCCCTGATTCTGTGGATAACCGTATTACCGCCATG
CATTAGTTATTAATAGTAATCAATTACGGGGTCATTAGTTCATAGCCCATATATGGAGTTCCGCGTTACA
TAACTTACGGTAAATGGCCCGCCTGGCTGACCGCCCAACGACCCCCGCCCATTGACGTCAATAATGACGT
ATGTTCCCATAGTAACGCCAATAGGGACTTTCCATTGACGTCAATGGGTGGAGTATTTACGGTAAACTGC
CCACTTGGCAGTACATCAAGTGTATCATATGCCAAGTACGCCCCCTATTGACGTCAATGACGGTAAATGG
CCCGCCTGGCATTATGCCCAGTACATGACCTTATGGGACTTTCCTACTTGGCAGTACATCTACGTATTAG
TCATCGCTATTACCATGGTGATGCGGTTTTGGCAGTACATCAATGGGCGTGGATAGCGGTTTGACTCACG
GGGATTTCCAAGTCTCCACCCCATTGACGTCAATGGGAGTTTGTTTTGGCACCAAAATCAACGGGACTTT
CCAAAATGTCGTAACAACTCCGCCCCATTGACGCAAATGGGCGGTAGGCGTGTACGGTGGGAGGTCTATA
TAAGCAGAGCTGGTTTAGTGAACCGTCAGATCCGCTAGCGCTACCGGTCGCCACCATGGTGAGCAAGGGC
GAGGAGCTGTTCACCGGGGTGGTGCCCATCCTGGTCGAGCTGGACGGCGACGTAAACGGCCACAAGTTCA
GCGTGTCCGGCGAGGGCGAGGGCGATGCCACCTACGGCAAGCTGACCCTGAAGTTCATCTGCACCACCGG
CAAGCTGCCCGTGCCCTGGCCCACCCTCGTGACCACCCTGACCTACGGCGTGCAGTGCTTCAGCCGCTAC
CCCGACCACATGAAGCAGCACGACTTCTTCAAGTCCGCCATGCCCGAAGGCTACGTCCAGGAGCGCACCA
TCTTCTTCAAGGACGACGGCAACTACAAGACCCGCGCCGAGGTGAAGTTCGAGGGCGACACCCTGGTGAA
CCGCATCGAGCTGAAGGGCATCGACTTCAAGGAGGACGGCAACATCCTGGGGCACAAGCTGGAGTACAAC
TACAACAGCCACAACGTCTATATCATGGCCGACAAGCAGAAGAACGGCATCAAGGTGAACTTCAAGATCC
GCCACAACATCGAGGACGGCAGCGTGCAGCTCGCCGACCACTACCAGCAGAACACCCCCATCGGCGACGG
CCCCGTGCTGCTGCCCGACAACCACTACCTGAGCACCCAGTCCGCCCTGAGCAAAGACCCCAACGAGAAG
CGCGATCACATGGTCCTGCTGGAGTTCGTGACCGCCGCCGGGATCACTCTCGGCATGGACGAGCTGTACA
AGTCCGGCCGCTCTAGAGAAAGCACCATGAGTGGGGGCCCAATGGGAGGAAGGCCCGGGGGCCGAGGAGC
ACCAGCGGTTCAGCAGAACATACCCTCCACCCTCCTCCAGGACCACGAGAACCAGCGACTCTTTGAGATG
CTTGGACGAAAATGCTTGACGCTGGCCACTGCAGTTGTTCAGCTGTACCTGGCGCTGCCCCCTGGAGCTG
AGCACTGGACCAAGGAGCATTGTGGGGCTGTGTGCTTCGTGAAGGATAACCCCCAGAAGTCCTACTTCAT
CCGCCTTTACGGCCTTCAGGCTGGTCGGCTGCTCTGGGAACAGGAGCTGTACTCACAGCTTGTCTACTCC
ACCCCCACCCCCTTCTTCCACACCTTCGCTGGAGATGACTGCCAAGCGGGGCTGAACTTTGCAGACGAGG
ACGAGGCCCAGGCCTTCCGGGCCCTCGTGCAGGAGAAGATACAAAAAAGGAATCAGAGGCAAAGTGGAGA
CAGACGCCAGCTACCCCCACCACCAACACCAGCCAATGAAGAGAGAAGAGGAGGGCTCCCACCCCTGCCC
CTGCATCCAGGTGGAGACCAAGGAGGCCCTCCAGTGGGTCCGCTCTCCCTGGGGCTGGCGACAGTGGACA
TCCAGAACCCTGACATCACGAGTTCACGATACCGTGGGCTCCCAGCACCTGGACCTAGCCCAGCTGATAA
GAAACGCTCAGGGAAGAAGAAGATCAGCAAAGCTGATATTGGTGCACCCAGTGGAGACAAGGATGTCAGC
GACGTGGGGTGGGACCCCCAGAATGGATTTGACGTGAACAACCTCGACCCAGATCTGCGGAGTCTGTTCT
CCAGGGCAGGAATCAGCGAGGCCCAGCTCACCGACGCCGAGACCTCTAAACTTATCTACGACTTCATTGA
GGACCAGGGTGGGCTGGAGGCTGTGCGGCAGGAGATGAGGCGCCAGGAGCCACTTCCGCCGCCCCCACCG
CCATCTCGAGGAGGGAACCAGCTCCCCCGGCCCCCTATTGTGGGGGGTAACAAGGGTCGTTCTGGTCCAC
TGCCCCCTGTACCTTTGGGGATTGCCCCACCCCCACCAACACCCCGGGGACCCCCACCCCCAGGCCGAGG
GGGCCCTCCACCACCACCCCCTCCAGCTACTGGACGTTCTGGACCACTGCCCCCTCCACCCCCTGGAGCT
GGTGGGCCACCCATGCCACCACCACCGCCACCACCGCCACCGCCGCCCAGCTCCGGGAATGGACCAGCCC
CTCCCCCACTCCCTCCTGCTCTGGTGCCTGCCGGGGGCCTGGCCCCTGGTGGGGGTCGGGGAGCGCTTTT
GGATCAAATCCGGCAGGGAATTCAGCTGAACAAGACCCCTGGGGCCCCAGAGAGCTCAGCGCTGCAGCCA
CCACCTCAGAGCTCAGAGGGACTGGTGGGGGCCCTGATGCACGTGATGCAGAAGAGAAGCAGAGCCATCC
ACTCCTCCGACGAAGGGGAGGACCAGGCTGGCGATGAAGATGAAGATGATGAATGGGATGACTGAGTGGC
TGAGTTACTTGCTGCCCTGTGCTCCTCCCCGCAGGACATGGCTCCCCCTCCACCTGCTCTGTGCCGGGCT
GCAGGAATTCGATATCAAGCTTATCGATACCGTCGACGGTACCGCGGGCCCGGGATCCACCGGATCTAGA
TAACTGATCATAATCAGCCATACCACATTTGTAGAGGTTTTACTTGCTTTAAAAAACCTCCCACACCTCC
CCCTGAACCTGAAACATAAAATGAATGCAATTGTTGTTGTTAACTTGTTTATTGCAGCTTATAATGGTTA
CAAATAAAGCAATAGCATCACAAATTTCACAAATAAAGCATTTTTTTCACTGCATTCTAGTTGTGGTTTG
TCCAAACTCATCAATGTATCTTAACGCGTAAATTGTAAGCGTTAATATTTTGTTAAAATTCGCGTTAAAT
TTTTGTTAAATCAGCTCATTTTTTAACCAATAGGCCGAAATCGGCAAAATCCCTTATAAATCAAAAGAAT
AGACCGAGATAGGGT
[37 nt withheld, positions 4076-4112]
AAAGAACGTGGACTCCAACGTCAAAGG
[49 nt withheld, positions 4140-4188]
T
[91 nt withheld, positions 4190-4280]
G
[124 nt withheld, positions 4282-4405]
CAGGTGGCACTTTTCGGGGAAATGTGCGCGGAACCCCTATTTGTTTATTTTTCTAAATACATTCAAATAT
GTATCCGCTCATGAGACAATAACCCTGATAAATGCTTCAATAATATTGAAAAAGGAAGAGTCCTGAGGCG
GAAAGAACCAGCTGTGGAATGTGTGTCAGTTAGGGTGTGGAAAGTCCCCAGGCTCCCCAGCAGGCAGAAG
TATGCAAAGCATGCATCTCAATTAGTCAGCAACCAGGTGTGGAAAGTCCCCAGGCTCCCCAGCAGGCAGA
AGTATGCAAAGCATGCATCTCAATTAGTCAGCAACCATAGTCCCGCCCCTAACTCCGCCCATCCCGCCCC
TAACTCCGCCCAGTTCCGCCCATTCTCCGCCCCATGGCTGACTAATTTTTTTTATTTATGCAGAGGCCGA
GGCCGCCTCGGCCTCTGAGCTATTCCAGAAGTAGTGAGGAGGCTTTTTTGGAGGCCTAGGCTTTTGCAAA
GATCGATCAAGAGACAGGATGAGGATCGTTTCGCATGATTGAACAAGATGGATTGCACGCAGGTTCTCCG
GCCGCTTGGGTGGAGAGGCTATTCGGCTATGACTGGGCACAACAGACAATCGGCTGCTCTGATGCCGCCG
TGTTCCGGCTGTCAGCGCAGGGGCGCCCGGTTCTTTTTGTCAAGACCGACCTGTCCGGTGCCCTGAATGA
ACTGCAAGACGAGGCAGCGCGGCTATCGTGGCTGGCCACGACGGGCGTTCCTTGCGCAGCTGTGCTCGAC
GTTGTCACTGAAGCGGGAAGGGACTGGCTGCTATTGGGCGAAGTGCCGGGGCAGGATCTCCTGTCATCTC
ACCTTGCTCCTGCCGAGAAAGTATCCATCATGGCTGATGCAATGCGGCGGCTGCATACGCTTGATCCGGC
TACCTGCCCATTCGACCACCAAGCGAAACATCGCATCGAGCGAGCACGTACTCGGATGGAAGCCGGTCTT
GTCGATCAGGATGATCTGGACGAAGAGCATCAGGGGCTCGCGCCAGCCGAACTGTTCGCCAGGCTCAAGG
CGAGCATGCCCGACGGCGAGGATCTCGTCGTGACCCATGGCGATGCCTGCTTGCCGAATATCATGGTGGA
AAATGGCCGCTTTTCTGGATTCATCGACTGTGGCCGGCTGGGTGTGGCGGACCGCTATCAGGACATAGCG
TTGGCTACCCGTGATATTGCTGAAGAGCTTGGCGGCGAATGGGCTGACCGCTTCCTCGTGCTTTACGGTA
TCGCCGCTCCCGATTCGCAGCGCATCGCCTTCTATCGCCTTCTTGACGAGTTCTTCTGAGCGGGACTCTG
GGGTTCGAAATGACCGACCAAGCGACGCCCAACCTGCCATCACGAGATTTCGATTCCACCGCCGCCTTCT
ATGAAAGGTTGGGCTTCGGAATCGTTTTCCGGGACGCCGGCTGGATGATCCTCCAGCGCGGGGATCTCAT
GCTGGAGTTCTTCGCCCACCCTAGGGGGAGGCTAACTGAAACACGGAAGGAGACAATACCGGAAGGAACC
CGCGCTATGACGGCAATAAAAAGACAGAATAAAACGCACGGTGTTGGGTCGTTTGTTCATAAACGCGGGG
TTCGGTCCCAGGGCTGGCACTCTGTCGATACCCCACCGAGACCCCATTGGGGCCAATACGCCCGCGTTTC
TTCCTTTTCCCCACCCCACCCCCCAAGTTCGGGTGAAGGCCCAGGGCTCGCAGCCAACGTCGGGGCGGCA
GGCCCTGCCATAGCCTCAGGTTACTCATATATACTTTAGATTGATTTAAAACTTCATTTTTAATTTAAAA
GGATCTAGGTGAAGATCCTTTTTGATAATCTCATGACCAAAATCCCTTAACGTGAGTTTTCGTTCCACTG
AGCGTCAGACCCCGTAGAAAAGATCAAAGGATCTTC
Features (pLannotate 1.2.2; 15 found; start..end, strand, type, name):
      1..589     +  rep_origin     ori: high-copy-number ColE1/pMB1/pBR322/pUC origin of replication
    764..1067    +  enhancer       CMV enhancer: human cytomegalovirus immediate early enhancer
   1068..1271    +  promoter       CMV promoter: human cytomegalovirus (CMV) immediate early promoter
   1316..2032    +  CDS            EGFP: EGFP is a basic (constitutively fluorescent) green fluorescent protein published in 1996, derived from Aequorea victoria. It is reported to be a rapidly-maturing weak dimer with moderate acid sensitivity.
   2057..3562    +  CDS            WAS: WASP_HUMAN - Also known as IMD2. Experimental evidence at protein level: Swiss-Prot protein existence level 1. Effector protein for Rho-type GTPases that regulates actin filament reorganization via its interaction with the Arp2/3 complex (PubMed:12235133, PubMed:12769847, PubMed:16275905). Important for efficient actin polymerization (PubMed:8625410, PubMed:12235133, PubMed:16275905). Possible regulator of lymphocyte and platelet function (PubMed:9405671). Mediates actin filament reorganization and the formation of actin pedestals upon infection by pathogenic bacteria (PubMed:18650809). In add
   3634..3677    +  misc_feature   MCS (fragment): pBluescript multiple cloning site
   3715..3799    +  CDS            large T antigen (fragment): large T antigen from SV40 (simian virus 40)
   3822..3943    +  polyA_signal   SV40 poly(A) signal: SV40 polyadenylation signal
   3977..4405    -  rep_origin     f1 ori (sequence partly withheld): f1 bacteriophage origin of replication; arrow indicates direction of (+) strand synthesis
   4432..4536    +  promoter       AmpR promoter: bla
   4538..4895    +  promoter       SV40 promoter: SV40 enhancer and early promoter
   4930..5724    +  CDS            NeoR/KanR: aminoglycoside phosphotransferase from Tn5; aph(3')-II (or nptII); confers resistance to neomycin, kanamycin, and G418 (Geneticin®)
   5745..5897    +  CDS            ble (fragment): BLE_KLEPN - Experimental evidence at protein level: Swiss-Prot protein existence level 1. Binding protein with a strong affinity to the bleomycin family of antibiotics. Binds to CL990; an antimitotic-antibiotic compound. From Klebsiella pneumoniae.
   5956..6003    +  polyA_signal   HSV TK poly(A) signal: herpes simplex virus thymidine kinase polyadenylation signal (Cole and Stacy, 1985)
   6094..6110    -  polyA_signal   bGH poly(A) signal (fragment): bovine growth hormone polyadenylation signal
