[The description below was written by a language model from this plasmid's Addgene catalogue record and pLannotate feature annotations shown in this document.]
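Description:
EGFP-WASP-3D is a mammalian expression plasmid built on the pEGFP-C1 backbone that encodes human Wiskott-Aldrich syndrome protein (WASP, gene WAS) fused at its N terminus to EGFP. The sequenced plasmid is about 6.3 kb. It replicates in E. coli at high copy from a ColE1/pUC-type origin and also carries an f1 phage origin. Selection relies on a single Tn5 NeoR/KanR (aminoglycoside phosphotransferase) gene placed behind tandem bacterial (bla) and SV40 early promoters and followed by the HSV TK polyadenylation signal. This cassette confers kanamycin resistance in bacteria and can give G418 resistance in mammalian cells. The short ble, large T antigen, bGH poly(A) and pBluescript MCS fragments in the annotation are likely backbone remnants or partial matches rather than functional elements.

The expression cassette uses the human CMV immediate-early enhancer and promoter to drive the EGFP coding sequence, followed after a short linker by the WASP open reading frame, with the SV40 poly(A) signal terminating the transcript. The insert was introduced by Gibson cloning and carries three aspartate substitutions, F244D, H246D and H249D, which give the "3D" name. The record does not state what these mutations do. WASP is an effector of Rho-family GTPases that promotes actin polymerisation through the Arp2/3 complex. The associated study concerns PI(3,4,5)P3-mediated Cdc42 activation in macrophage podosome assembly. The construct is therefore suited to live or fixed fluorescence imaging of mutant WASP localisation and to comparison with wild-type WASP in transfected mammalian cells.
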