Addgene plasmid #242836: EGFP-WASP-3D
Purpose: Encodes human WASP and N-terminal EGFP tag
Depositing lab: Cheng-han Yu. Depositing organization: University of Hong Kong. Publication: PI(3,4,5)P3-mediated Cdc42 activation regulates macrophage podosome assembly. Qi Y, Yu CH. Cell Mol Life Sci. 2025 Mar 24;82(1):127. doi: 10.1007/s00018-025-05664-2. PubMed 40126693.
Backbone
  Vector backbone: pEGFP-C1
  Vector type: Mammalian Expression
Growth in bacteria
  Bacterial resistance: Kanamycin, 50 μg/mL
  Growth temperature: 37°C
  Growth strain: DH5alpha
  Copy number: High Copy
Gene/Insert
  Gene/Insert name: WASP
  Species: H. sapiens (human)
  Mutation: F244D, H246D, H249D
  Entrez Gene: WAS (a.k.a. IMD2, SCNX, THC, THC1, WASP, WASPA)
  Tag / fusion protein: EGFP (N terminal on backbone)
  Cloning method: Gibson Cloning
Terms and licenses: Academic/Nonprofit Terms; Industry Terms: Not Available to Industry
How to cite: EGFP-WASP-3D was a gift from Cheng-han Yu (Addgene plasmid # 242836 ; http://n2t.net/addgene:242836 ; RRID:Addgene_242836)
